>Addgene plasmid #99981 | pDONR221-Ckb1 | addgene full sequence | sequence record 192164 | Addgene NGS Result
GTAAAACGACGGCCAGTCTTAAGCTCGGGCCCCAAATAATGATTTTATTTTGACTGATAGTGACCTGTTC
GTTGCAACAAATTGATGAGCAATGCTTTTTTATAATGCCAACTTTGTACAAAAAAGCAGGCTACAAAATG
TCGCAAGAGTTTGTGGAAGACTATTCACGTACAGGGTCCTCAGACGACGAGGATAGTGGAGCTTATGACG
AGTGGATTCCATCGTTCTGTTCCAGATTTGGTCACGAGTACTTCTGCCAAGTCCCGACAGAGTTTATCGA
GGATGATTTCAATATGACCTCGTTATCCCAAGAGGTACCCCACTACCGGAAAGCTCTGGATTTGATATTG
GATTTGGAGGCTATGAGTGATGAAGAAGAGGACGAAGACGACGTGGTGGAAGAAGACGAAGTGGATCAAG
AGATGCAGAGTAATGACGGTCATGATGAAGGCAAAAGGAGAAACAAGTCGCCAGTGGTGAACAAGAGTAT
TATCGAGCACGCAGCAGAACAGTTATACGGATTGATACATGCAAGATTTATTCTGACCAAGCCAGGCCTG
CAAGCAATGGCTGAAAAATTCGACCACAAGGAATTTGGAACGTGCCCCCGTTACTATTGTAATGGCATGC
AGTTGCTGCCTTGTGGGTTGAGCGATACAGTTGGGAAACACACCGTAAGGTTGTACTGTCCCAGTTGTCA
GGACTTGTATCTTCCCCAATCATCTAGATTCCTGTGCTTAGAAGGTGCATTTTGGGGGACAAGCTTCCCT
GGTGTGTTCTTGAAACATTTCAAAGAATTGGAAGAGTATGTGGAAAGGAAAAGTAAAGAGTCCTACGAGT
TGAAAGTTTTTGGGTTCAGGATAAATGATGAGGCAGTATCTGGTCCTAGAATGAAGTGGTTGAGACAATA
TCCATCCACGGAGGAGGACTGGGAAGAATTTGCCAAATGCGAGTTCGAGACACCGGCGGTTAACCCAGCT
TTCTTGTACAAAGTTGGCATTATAAGAAAGCATTGCTTATCAATTTGTTGCAACGAACAGGTCACTATCA
GTCAAAATAAAATCATTATTTGCCATCCAGCTGATATCCCCTATAGTGAGTCGTATTACATGGTCATAGC
TGTTTCCTGGCAGCTCTGGCCCGTGTCTCAAAATCTCTGATGTTACATTGCACAAGATAAAAATATATCA
TCATGAACAATAAAACTGTCTGCTTACATAAACAGTAATACAAGGGGTGTTATGAGCCATATTCAACGGG
AAACGTCGAGGCCGCGATTAAATTCCAACATGGATGCTGATTTATATGGGTATAAATGGGCTCGCGATAA
TGTCGGGCAATCAGGTGCGACAATCTATCGCTTGTATGGGAAGCCCGATGCGCCAGAGTTGTTTCTGAAA
CATGGCAAAGGTAGCGTTGCCAATGATGTTACAGATGAGATGGTCAGACTAAACTGGCTGACGGAATTTA
TGCCTCTTCCGACCATCAAGCATTTTATCCGTACTCCTGATGATGCATGGTTACTCACCACTGCGATCCC
CGGAAAAACAGCATTCCAGGTATTAGAAGAATATCCTGATTCAGGTGAAAATATTGTTGATGCGCTGGCA
GTGTTCCTGCGCCGGTTGCATTCGATTCCTGTTTGTAATTGTCCTTTTAACAGCGATCGCGTATTTCGTC
TCGCTCAGGCGCAATCACGAATGAATAACGGTTTGGTTGATGCGAGTGATTTTGATGACGAGCGTAATGG
CTGGCCTGTTGAACAAGTCTGGAAAGAAATGCATAAACTTTTGCCATTCTCACCGGATTCAGTCGTCACT
CATGGTGATTTCTCACTTGATAACCTTATTTTTGACGAGGGGAAATTAATAGGTTGTATTGATGTTGGAC
GAGTCGGAATCGCAGACCGATACCAGGATCTTGCCATCCTATGGAACTGCCTCGGTGAGTTTTCTCCTTC
ATTACAGAAACGGCTTTTTCAAAAATATGGTATTGATAATCCTGATATGAATAAATTGCAGTTTCATTTG
ATGCTCGATGAGTTTTTCTAATCAGAATTGGTTAATTGGTTGTAACACTGGCAGAGCATTACGCTGACTT
GACGGGACGGCGCAAGCTCATGACCAAAATCCCTTAACGTGAGTTACGCGTCGTTCCACTGAGCGTCAGA
CCCCGTAGAAAAGATCAAAGGATCTTCTTGAGATCCTTTTTTTCTGCGCGTAATCTGCTGCTTGCAAACA
AAAAAACCACCGCTACCAGCGGTGGTTTGTTTGCCGGATCAAGAGCTACCAACTCTTTTTCCGAAGGTAA
CTGGCTTCAGCAGAGCGCAGATACCAAATACTGTTCTTCTAGTGTAGCCGTAGTTAGGCCACCACTTCAA
GAACTCTGTAGCACCGCCTACATACCTCGCTCTGCTAATCCTGTTACCAGTGGCTGCTGCCAGTGGCGAT
AAGTCGTGTCTTACCGGGTTGGACTCAAGACGATAGTTACCGGATAAGGCGCAGCGGTCGGGCTGAACGG
GGGGTTCGTGCACACAGCCCAGCTTGGAGCGAACGACCTACACCGAACTGAGATACCTACAGCGTGAGCT
ATGAGAAAGCGCCACGCTTCCCGAAGGGAGAAAGGCGGACAGGTATCCGGTAAGCGGCAGGGTCGGAACA
GGAGAGCGCACGAGGGAGCTTCCAGGGGGAAACGCCTGGTATCTTTATAGTCCTGTCGGGTTTCGCCACC
TCTGACTTGAGCGTCGATTTTTGTGATGCTCGTCAGGGGGGCGGAGCCTATGGAAAAACGCCAGCAACGC
GGCCTTTTTACGGTTCCTGGCCTTTTGCTGGCCTTTTGCTCACATGTTCTTTCCTGCGTTATCCCCTGAT
TCTGTGGATAACCGTATTACCGCCTTTGAGTGAGCTGATACCGCTCGCCGCAGCCGAACGACCGAGCGCA
GCGAGTCAGTGAGCGAGGAAGCGGAAGAGCGCCCAATACGCAAACCGCCTCTCCCCGCGCGTTGGCCGAT
TCATTAATGCAGCTGGCACGACAGGTTTCCCGACTGGAAAGCGGGCAGTGAGCGCAACGCAATTAATACG
CGTACCGCTAGCCAGGAAGAGTTTGTAGAAACGCAAAAAGGCCATCCGTCAGGATGGCCTTCTGCTTAGT
TTGATGCCTGGCAGTTTATGGCGGGCGTCCTGCCCGCCACCCTCCGGGCCGTTGCTTCACAACGTTCAAA
TCCGCTCCCGGCGGATTTGTCCTACTCAGGAGAGCGTTCACCGACAAACAACAGATAAAACGAAAGGCCC
AGTCTTCCGACTGAGCCTTTCGTTTTATTTGATGCCTGGCAGTTCCCTACTCTCGCGTTAACGCTAGCAT
GGATGTTTTCCCAGTCACGACGTT
Features (pLannotate 1.2.2; 10 found; start..end, strand, type, name):
     33..132     +  protein_bind   attL1: mutant version of attL; recombination site for the Gateway® LR reaction LR Clonase™
    138..971     +  CDS            CKB1: CSK2B_YEAST - Experimental evidence at protein level: Swiss-Prot protein existence level 1. Plays a complex role in regulating the basal catalytic activity of the alpha subunit. From Saccharomyces cerevisiae (strain ATCC 204508 / S288c) (Baker's yeast).
    973..1072    -  protein_bind   attL2: mutant version of attL; recombination site for the Gateway® LR reaction LR Clonase™
   1090..1108    -  promoter       T7 promoter: promoter for bacteriophage T7 RNA polymerase
   1242..2051    +  CDS            KanR: aminoglycoside phosphotransferase; aph(3')-Ia; confers resistance to kanamycin in bacteria or G418 (Geneticin®) in eukaryotes
   2198..2786    +  rep_origin     ori: high-copy-number ColE1/pMB1/pBR322/pUC origin of replication
   2969..3061    +  CDS            lacI (fragment): lac repressor; lacI; The lac repressor binds to the lac operator to inhibit transcription in E. coli. This inhibition can be relieved by adding lactose or isopropyl-β-D-thiogalactopyranoside (IPTG).
   3116..3143    -  terminator     rrnB T2 terminator: transcription terminator T2 from the E. coli rrnB gene
   3275..3318    +  terminator     rrnB T1 terminator: Escherichia coli rrnB; transcription terminator T1 from the E. coli rrnB gene
   3365..17      -  CDS            lacZα (fragment) (across the origin): LacZα fragment of β-galactosidase; lacZ fragment
