[The description below was written by a language model from this plasmid's Addgene catalogue record and pLannotate feature annotations shown in this document.]
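Description:
pDONR221-Ckb1 is a Gateway entry clone built on the pDONR221 backbone, carrying the Saccharomyces cerevisiae CKB1 open reading frame (YGL019W), which encodes a regulatory beta subunit of casein kinase 2 that modulates the basal activity of the catalytic alpha subunit. Although the catalogue lists the vector type as yeast expression, the annotated 3,384 nt sequence contains no yeast promoter, yeast origin or yeast selectable marker. The plasmid is a bacterial shuttle intermediate rather than an expression vector in its own right. It is maintained in E. coli through a high-copy ColE1/pUC-type origin and selected with kanamycin via an aminoglycoside phosphotransferase (KanR) gene.

The CKB1 coding sequence is flanked directly by attL1 and attL2, the recombination sites produced when an attB-flanked product is recombined into a pDONR vector. These sites allow an LR Clonase reaction to transfer the ORF directionally and in a defined reading frame into any attR-containing destination vector, where promoters, tags and host-specific markers are supplied. rrnB T1 and T2 terminators lie upstream of the cassette and insulate the insert from read-through transcription from the backbone. A T7 promoter sits just beyond attL2, oriented back toward the insert. Short lacI and lacZα fragments are annotated as backbone remnants with no evident functional role. The record does not state whether the ORF retains its stop codon or carries any tags, and none are annotated. The stated purpose is to shuttle yeast Ckb1 into Gateway destination vectors, and the associated publication concerns the interactome of the yeast SSU processome.
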