Addgene plasmid #99981: pDONR221-Ckb1
Purpose: Shuttle yeast Ckb1 into Gateway destination vector
Depositing lab: Susan Baserga. Depositing organization: Yale University. Publication: The SSU processome interactome in Saccharomyces cerevisiae reveals potential new protein subcomplexes. Vincent NG, Charette JM, Baserga SJ. RNA. 2017 Oct 20. pii: rna.062927.117. doi: 10.1261/rna.062927.117. PubMed 29054886.
Backbone
  Vector backbone: pDONR221
  Vector type: Yeast Expression
Growth in bacteria
  Bacterial resistance: Kanamycin, 50 μg/mL
  Growth temperature: 37°C
  Growth strain: DH5alpha
  Copy number: High Copy
Gene/Insert
  Gene/Insert name: Ckb1
  Species: S. cerevisiae (budding yeast)
  Entrez Gene: CKB1 (a.k.a. YGL019W)
  Cloning method: Gateway Cloning
Terms and licenses: Academic/Nonprofit Terms; Industry Terms: Not Available to Industry
How to cite: pDONR221-Ckb1 was a gift from Susan Baserga (Addgene plasmid # 99981 ; http://n2t.net/addgene:99981 ; RRID:Addgene_99981)
