>Addgene plasmid #99981 | pDONR221-Ckb1 | depositor partial sequence | sequence record 182732 | pDONR221
CTTTCCTGCGTTATCCCCTGATTCTGTGGATAACCGTATTACCGCCTTTGAGTGAGCTGATACCGCTCGC
CGCAGCCGAACGACCGAGCGCAGCGAGTCAGTGAGCGAGGAAGCGGAAGAGCGCCCAATACGCAAACCGC
CTCTCCCCGCGCGTTGGCCGATTCATTAATGCAGCTGGCACGACAGGTTTCCCGACTGGAAAGCGGGCAG
TGAGCGCAACGCAATTAATACGCGTACCGCTAGCCAGGAAGAGTTTGTAGAAACGCAAAAAGGCCATCCG
TCAGGATGGCCTTCTGCTTAGTTTGATGCCTGGCAGTTTATGGCGGGCGTCCTGCCCGCCACCCTCCGGG
CCGTTGCTTCACAACGTTCAAATCCGCTCCCGGCGGATTTGTCCTACTCAGGAGAGCGTTCACCGACAAA
CAACAGATAAAACGAAAGGCCCAGTCTTCCGACTGAGCCTTTCGTTTTATTTGATGCCTGGCAGTTCCCT
ACTCTCGCGTTAACGCTAGCATGGATGTTTTCCCAGTCACGACGTTGTAAAACGACGGCCAGTCTTAAGC
TCGGGCCCCAAATAATGATTTTATTTTGACTGATAGTGACCTGTTCGTTGCAACAAATTGATGAGCAATG
CTTTTTTATAATGCCAACTTTGTACAAAAAAGCTGAACGAGAAACGTAAAATGATATAAATATCAATATA
TTAAATTAGATTTTGCATAAAAAACAGACTACATAATACTGTAAAACACAACATATCCAGTCACTATGAA
TCAACTACTTAGATGGTATTAGTGACCTGTAGTCGACCGACAGCCTTCCAAATGTTCTTCGGGTGATGCT
GCCAACTTAGTCGACCGACAGCCTTCCAAATGTTCTTCTCAAACGGAATCGTCGTATCCAGCCTACTCGC
TATTGTCCTCAATGCCGTATTAAATCATAAAAAGAAATAAGAAAAAGAGGTGCGAGCCTCTTTTTTGTGT
GACAAAATAAAAACATCTACCTATTCATATACGCTAGTGTCATAGTCCTGAAAATCATCTGCATCAAGAA
CAATTTCACAACTCTTATACTTTTCTCTTACAAGTCGTTCGGCTTCATCTGGATTTTCAGCCTCTATACT
TACTAAACGTGATAAAGTTTCTGTAATTTCTACTGTATCGACCTGCAGACTGGCTGTGTATAAGGGAGCC
TGACATTTATATTCCCCAGAACATCAGGTTAATGGCGTTTTTGATGTCATTTTCGCGGTGGCTGAGATCA
GCCACTTCTTCCCCGATAACGGAGACCGGCACACTGGCCATATCGGTGGTCATCATGCGCCAGCTTTCAT
CCCCGATATGCACCACCGGGTAAAGTTCACGGGAGACTTTATCTGACAGCAGACGTGCACTGGCCAGGGG
GATCACCATCCGTCGCCCGGGCGTGTCAATAATATCACTCTGTACATCCACAAACAGACGATAACGGCTC
TCTCTTTTATAGGTGTAAACCTTAAACTGCATTTCACCAGCCCCTGTTCTCGTCAGCAAAAGAGCCGTTC
ATTTCAATAAACCGGGCGACCTCAGCCATCCCTTCCTGATTTTCCGCTTTCCAGCGTTCGGCACGCAGAC
GACGGGCTTCATTCTGCATGGTTGTGCTTACCAGACCGGAGATATTGACATCATATATGCCTTGAGCAAC
TGATAGCTGTCGCTGTCAACTGTCACTGTAATACGCTGCTTCATAGCATACCTCTTTTTGACATACTTCG
GGTATACATATCAGTATATATTCTTATACCGCAAAAATCAGCGCGCAAATACGCATACTGTTATCTGGCT
TTTAGTAAGCCGGATCCACGCGGCGTTTACGCCCCCCCTGCCACTCATCGCAGTACTGTTGTAATTCATT
AAGCATTCTGCCGACATGGAAGCCATCACAAACGGCATGATGAACCTGAATCGCCAGCGGCATCAGCACC
TTGTCGCCTTGCGTATAATATTTGCCCATGGTGAAAACGGGGGCGAAGAAGTTGTCCATATTGGCCACGT
TTAAATCAAAACTGGTGAAACTCACCCAGGGATTGGCTGAGACGAAAAACATATTCTCAATAAACCCTTT
AGGGAAATAGGCCAGGTTTTCACCGTAACACGCCACATCTTGCGAATATATGTGTAGAAACTGCCGGAAA
TCGTCGTGGTATTCACTCCAGAGCGATGAAAACGTTTCAGTTTGCTCATGGAAAACGGTGTAACAAGGGT
GAACACTATCCCATATCACCAGCTCACCGTCTTTCATTGCCATACGGAATTCCGGATGAGCATTCATCAG
GCGGGCAAGAATGTGAATAAAGGCCGGATAAAACTTGTGCTTATTTTTCTTTACGGTCTTTAAAAAGGCC
GTAATATCCAGCTGAACGGTCTGGTTATAGGTACATTGAGCAACTGACTGAAATGCCTCAAAATGTTCTT
TACGATGCCATTGGGATATATCAACGGTGGTATATCCAGTGATTTTTTTCTCCATTTTAGCTTCCTTAGC
TCCTGAAAATCTCGATAACTCAAAAAATACGCCCGGTAGTGATCTTATTTCATTATGGTGAAAGTTGGAA
CCTCTTACGTGCCGATCAACGTCTCATTTTCGCCAAAAGTTGGCCCAGGGCTTCCCGGTATCAACAGGGA
CACCAGGATTTATTTATTCTGCGAAGTGATCTTCCGTCACAGGTATTTATTCGGCGCAAAGTGCGTCGGG
TGATGCTGCCAACTTAGTCGACTACAGGTCACTAATACCATCTAAGTAGTTGATTCATAGTGACTGGATA
TGTTGTGTTTTACAGTATTATGTAGTCTGTTTTTTATGCAAAATCTAATTTAATATATTGATATTTATAT
CATTTTACGTTTCTCGTTCAGCTTTCTTGTACAAAGTTGGCATTATAAGAAAGCATTGCTTATCAATTTG
TTGCAACGAACAGGTCACTATCAGTCAAAATAAAATCATTATTTGCCATCCAGCTGATATCCCCTATAGT
GAGTCGTATTACATGGTCATAGCTGTTTCCTGGCAGCTCTGGCCCGTGTCTCAAAATCTCTGATGTTACA
TTGCACAAGATAAAAATATATCATCATGAACAATAAAACTGTCTGCTTACATAAACAGTAATACAAGGGG
TGTTATGAGCCATATTCAACGGGAAACGTCGAGGCCGCGATTAAATTCCAACATGGATGCTGATTTATAT
GGGTATAAATGGGCTCGCGATAATGTCGGGCAATCAGGTGCGACAATCTATCGCTTGTATGGGAAGCCCG
ATGCGCCAGAGTTGTTTCTGAAACATGGCAAAGGTAGCGTTGCCAATGATGTTACAGATGAGATGGTCAG
ACTAAACTGGCTGACGGAATTTATGCCTCTTCCGACCATCAAGCATTTTATCCGTACTCCTGATGATGCA
TGGTTACTCACCACTGCGATCCCCGGAAAAACAGCATTCCAGGTATTAGAAGAATATCCTGATTCAGGTG
AAAATATTGTTGATGCGCTGGCAGTGTTCCTGCGCCGGTTGCATTCGATTCCTGTTTGTAATTGTCCTTT
TAACAGCGATCGCGTATTTCGTCTCGCTCAGGCGCAATCACGAATGAATAACGGTTTGGTTGATGCGAGT
GATTTTGATGACGAGCGTAATGGCTGGCCTGTTGAACAAGTCTGGAAAGAAATGCATAAACTTTTGCCAT
TCTCACCGGATTCAGTCGTCACTCATGGTGATTTCTCACTTGATAACCTTATTTTTGACGAGGGGAAATT
AATAGGTTGTATTGATGTTGGACGAGTCGGAATCGCAGACCGATACCAGGATCTTGCCATCCTATGGAAC
TGCCTCGGTGAGTTTTCTCCTTCATTACAGAAACGGCTTTTTCAAAAATATGGTATTGATAATCCTGATA
TGAATAAATTGCAGTTTCATTTGATGCTCGATGAGTTTTTCTAATCAGAATTGGTTAATTGGTTGTAACA
CTGGCAGAGCATTACGCTGACTTGACGGGACGGCGCAAGCTCATGACCAAAATCCCTTAACGTGAGTTAC
GCGTCGTTCCACTGAGCGTCAGACCCCGTAGAAAAGATCAAAGGATCTTCTTGAGATCCTTTTTTTCTGC
GCGTAATCTGCTGCTTGCAAACAAAAAAACCACCGCTACCAGCGGTGGTTTGTTTGCCGGATCAAGAGCT
ACCAACTCTTTTTCCGAAGGTAACTGGCTTCAGCAGAGCGCAGATACCAAATACTGTTCTTCTAGTGTAG
CCGTAGTTAGGCCACCACTTCAAGAACTCTGTAGCACCGCCTACATACCTCGCTCTGCTAATCCTGTTAC
CAGTGGCTGCTGCCAGTGGCGATAAGTCGTGTCTTACCGGGTTGGACTCAAGACGATAGTTACCGGATAA
GGCGCAGCGGTCGGGCTGAACGGGGGGTTCGTGCACACAGCCCAGCTTGGAGCGAACGACCTACACCGAA
CTGAGATACCTACAGCGTGAGCTATGAGAAAGCGCCACGCTTCCCGAAGGGAGAAAGGCGGACAGGTATC
CGGTAAGCGGCAGGGTCGGAACAGGAGAGCGCACGAGGGAGCTTCCAGGGGGAAACGCCTGGTATCTTTA
TAGTCCTGTCGGGTTTCGCCACCTCTGACTTGAGCGTCGATTTTTGTGATGCTCGTCAGGGGGGCGGAGC
CTATGGAAAAACGCCAGCAACGCGGCCTTTTTACGGTTCCTGGCCTTTTGCTGGCCTTTTGCTCACATGT
